Addgene plasmid #157721: pcDNA5-FRT-TO-FH-Nsp15
Purpose: mammalian expression of N-terminally Flag-His8 tagged SARS-CoV-2 Nsp15 under control of a tetracycline-inducible promoter
Depositing lab: David Tollervey. Publication: Integrative vectors for regulated expression of SARS-CoV-2 proteins implicated in RNA metabolism. Bresson S, Robertson N, Sani E, Turowski TW, Shchepachev V, Kompauerova M, Spanos C, Helwak A, Tollervey D. Wellcome Open Res. 2020 Nov 3;5:261. doi: 10.12688/wellcomeopenres.16322.1. eCollection 2020. PubMed 33313418.
Backbone
  Vector backbone: pcDNA5-FRT-TO
  Backbone manufacturer: Thermo Fisher
  Vector type: Mammalian Expression
  Selectable markers: Hygromycin
Growth in bacteria
  Bacterial resistance: Ampicillin, 100 μg/mL
  Growth temperature: 37°C
  Growth strain: DH5alpha
  Copy number: High Copy
Gene/Insert
  Gene/Insert name: FH-Nsp15
  Species: SARS-CoV-2
  Mutation: codon optimized
  Entrez Gene: ORF1ab (a.k.a. GU280_gp01)
  Tag / fusion protein: Flag-His8 (N terminal on backbone)
  Cloning method: Restriction Enzyme; 5′ cloning site Unknown (unknown if destroyed); 3′ cloning site Unknown (unknown if destroyed)
Resource information
  A portion of this plasmid was derived from a plasmid made by: IDT
Terms and licenses: Academic/Nonprofit Terms; Industry Terms
How to cite: pcDNA5-FRT-TO-FH-Nsp15 was a gift from David Tollervey (Addgene plasmid # 157721 ; http://n2t.net/addgene:157721 ; RRID:Addgene_157721)
