[The description below was written by a language model from this plasmid's Addgene catalogue record and the feature table of its GenBank file.]
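Description:
pcDNA5-FRT-TO-FH-Nsp15 is a 6.2 kb mammalian expression plasmid built on the commercial pcDNA5-FRT-TO backbone, designed for regulated, site-specific integration of a SARS-CoV-2 protein into human or other mammalian cell lines. In E. coli it is maintained at high copy through a ColE1/pUC-type origin and selected with ampicillin via the beta-lactamase gene.

The expression cassette consists of the human cytomegalovirus immediate early enhancer and promoter followed directly by two tet operator (O2) sites. In host cells that express the Tet repressor, transcription is therefore held off until tetracycline or doxycycline releases the repressor. Downstream lies an N-terminal FLAG epitope and an 8xHis tag, fused to a codon-optimized coding sequence for Nsp15, one of the mature products of the viral ORF1ab polyprotein. The Nsp15 sequence itself is not annotated in the feature table but would occupy the unannotated interval between the tags and the bovine growth hormone polyadenylation signal that terminates the transcript. The exact cloning sites are not recorded.

After the cassette comes an FRT site placed immediately upstream of a hygromycin resistance gene with an SV40 poly(A) signal; no promoter for it is annotated. In this arrangement, FLP recombinase inserts the plasmid at a matching genomic FRT site in a suitable host line, where the resistance gene is expected to acquire the upstream elements it needs for expression, so hygromycin selects for correctly targeted integrants. The result is isogenic stable lines with inducible, single-locus expression of tagged Nsp15. The tandem tag suits detection and sequential affinity purification, consistent with the depositors' interest in viral proteins implicated in RNA metabolism.
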