LOCUS       Exported 6216 bp ds-DNA circular SYN 12-MAY-2021
DEFINITION  mammalian expression of N-terminally Flag-His8 tagged SARS-CoV-2
            Nsp15 under control of a tetracycline-inducible promoter.
ACCESSION   .
VERSION     .
KEYWORDS    pcDNA5-FRT-TO-FH-Nsp15
SOURCE      synthetic DNA construct
  ORGANISM  synthetic DNA construct
REFERENCE   1 (bases 1 to 6216)
  TITLE     Tollervey SARS-CoV-2 plasmids
REFERENCE   2 (bases 1 to 6216)
  AUTHORS   .
  TITLE     Direct Submission
  JOURNAL   Exported May 12, 2021 from SnapGene Server 1.1.58
            http://www.snapgene.com
FEATURES             Location/Qualifiers
     source          1..6216
                     /organism="synthetic DNA construct"
                     /mol_type="other DNA"
     primer_bind     complement(44..63)
                     /label=pRS-marker
                     /note="pRS vectors, use to sequence yeast selectable
                     marker"
     enhancer        235..614
                     /label=CMV enhancer
                     /note="human cytomegalovirus immediate early enhancer"
     promoter        615..818
                     /label=CMV promoter
                     /note="human cytomegalovirus (CMV) immediate early
                     promoter"
     primer_bind     769..789
                     /label=CMV-F
                     /note="Human CMV immediate early promoter, forward primer"
     protein_bind    820..838
                     /gene="tetO"
                     /label=tet operator
                     /bound_moiety="tetracycline repressor TetR"
                     /note="bacterial operator O2 for the tetR and tetA genes"
     protein_bind    841..859
                     /gene="tetO"
                     /label=tet operator
                     /bound_moiety="tetracycline repressor TetR"
                     /note="bacterial operator O2 for the tetR and tetA genes"
     primer_bind     869..893
                     /label=LNCX
                     /note="Human CMV promoter, forward primer"
     CDS             990..1013
                     /codon_start=1
                     /product="FLAG(R) epitope tag, followed by an enterokinase
                     cleavage site"
                     /label=FLAG
                     /translation="DYKDDDDK"
     CDS             1026..1049
                     /codon_start=1
                     /product="8xHis affinity tag"
                     /label=8xHis
                     /translation="HHHHHHHH"
     primer_bind     complement(2168..2185)
                     /label=BGH-rev
                     /note="Bovine growth hormone terminator, reverse primer.
                     Also called BGH reverse"
     polyA_signal    2174..2398
                     /label=bGH poly(A) signal
                     /note="bovine growth hormone polyadenylation signal"
     primer_bind     complement(2531..2550)
                     /label=F1ori-R
                     /note="F1 origin, reverse primer"
     protein_bind    2682..2729
                     /label=FRT
                     /bound_moiety="FLP recombinase from the Saccharomyces
                     cerevisiae 2u plasmid"
                     /note="FLP-mediated recombination occurs in the 8-bp core
                     sequence TCTAGAAA (Turan and Bode, 2011)."
     CDS             2737..3759
                     /codon_start=1
                     /gene="aph(4)-Ia"
                     /product="aminoglycoside phosphotransferase from E. coli"
                     /label=HygR
                     /note="confers resistance to hygromycin"
                     /translation="KKPELTATSVEKFLIEKFDSVSDLMQLSEGEESRAFSFDVGGRGY
                     VLRVNSCADGFYKDRYVYRHFASAALPIPEVLDIGEFSESLTYCISRRAQGVTLQDLPE
                     TELPAVLQPVAEAMDAIAAADLSQTSGFGPFGPQGIGQYTTWRDFICAIADPHVYHWQT
                     VMDDTVSASVAQALDELMLWAEDCPEVRHLVHADFGSNNVLTDNGRITAVIDWSEAMFG
                     DSQYEVANIFFWRPWLACMEQQTRYFERRHPELAGSPRLRAYMLRIGLDQLYQSLVDGN
                     FDDAAWAQGRCDAIVRSGAGTVGRTQIARRSAAVWTDGCVEVLADSGNRRPSTRPRAKE
                     "
     polyA_signal    3889..4010
                     /label=SV40 poly(A) signal
                     /note="SV40 polyadenylation signal"
     primer_bind     complement(3926..3945)
                     /label=SV40pA-R
                     /note="SV40 polyA, reverse primer"
     primer_bind     3980..3999
                     /label=EBV-rev
                     /note="SV40 polyA terminator, reverse primer"
     primer_bind     complement(4059..4075)
                     /label=M13 rev
                     /note="common sequencing primer, one of multiple similar
                     variants"
     primer_bind     complement(4059..4075)
                     /label=M13 Reverse
                     /note="In lacZ gene. Also called M13-rev"
     primer_bind     complement(4072..4094)
                     /label=M13/pUC Reverse
                     /note="In lacZ gene"
     protein_bind    4083..4099
                     /label=lac operator
                     /bound_moiety="lac repressor encoded by lacI"
                     /note="The lac repressor binds to the lac operator to
                     inhibit transcription in E. coli. This inhibition can be
                     relieved by adding lactose or
                     isopropyl-beta-D-thiogalactopyranoside (IPTG)."
     promoter        complement(4107..4137)
                     /label=lac promoter
                     /note="promoter for the E. coli lac operon"
     protein_bind    4152..4173
                     /label=CAP binding site
                     /bound_moiety="E. coli catabolite activator protein"
                     /note="CAP binding activates transcription in the presence
                     of cAMP."
     primer_bind     complement(4290..4307)
                     /label=L4440
                     /note="L4440 vector, forward primer"
     rep_origin      complement(4461..5049)
                     /direction=LEFT
                     /label=ori
                     /note="high-copy-number ColE1/pMB1/pBR322/pUC origin of
                     replication"
     primer_bind     complement(4541..4560)
                     /label=pBR322ori-F
                     /note="pBR322 origin, forward primer"
     CDS             complement(5220..6080)
                     /codon_start=1
                     /gene="bla"
                     /product="beta-lactamase"
                     /label=AmpR
                     /note="confers resistance to ampicillin, carbenicillin, and
                     related antibiotics"
                     /translation="MSIQHFRVALIPFFAAFCLPVFAHPETLVKVKDAEDQLGARVGYI
                     ELDLNSGKILESFRPEERFPMMSTFKVLLCGAVLSRIDAGQEQLGRRIHYSQNDLVEYS
                     PVTEKHLTDGMTVRELCSAAITMSDNTAANLLLTTIGGPKELTAFLHNMGDHVTRLDRW
                     EPELNEAIPNDERDTTMPVAMATTLRKLLTGELLTLASRQQLIDWMEADKVAGPLLRSA
                     LPAGWFIADKSGAGERGSRGIIAALGPDGKPSRIVVIYTTGSQATMDERNRQIAEIGAS
                     LIKHW"
     primer_bind     5843..5862
                     /label=Amp-R
                     /note="Ampicillin resistance gene, reverse primer"
     promoter        complement(6081..6185)
                     /gene="bla"
                     /label=AmpR promoter
ORIGIN
        1 gacggatcgg gagatctccc gatcccctat ggtgcactct cagtacaatc tgctctgatg
       61 ccgcatagtt aagccagtat ctgctccctg cttgtgtgtt ggaggtcgct gagtagtgcg
      121 cgagcaaaat ttaagctaca acaaggcaag gcttgaccga caattgcatg aagaatctgc
      181 ttagggttag gcgttttgcg ctgcttcgcg atgtacgggc cagatatacg cgttgacatt
      241 gattattgac tagttattaa tagtaatcaa ttacggggtc attagttcat agcccatata
      301 tggagttccg cgttacataa cttacggtaa atggcccgcc tggctgaccg cccaacgacc
      361 cccgcccatt gacgtcaata atgacgtatg ttcccatagt aacgccaata gggactttcc
      421 attgacgtca atgggtggag tatttacggt aaactgccca cttggcagta catcaagtgt
      481 atcatatgcc aagtacgccc cctattgacg tcaatgacgg taaatggccc gcctggcatt
      541 atgcccagta catgacctta tgggactttc ctacttggca gtacatctac gtattagtca
      601 tcgctattac catggtgatg cggttttggc agtacatcaa tgggcgtgga tagcggtttg
      661 actcacgggg atttccaagt ctccacccca ttgacgtcaa tgggagtttg ttttggcacc
      721 aaaatcaacg ggactttcca aaatgtcgta acaactccgc cccattgacg caaatgggcg
      781 gtaggcgtgt acggtgggag gtctatataa gcagagctct ccctatcagt gatagagatc
      841 tccctatcag tgatagagat cgtcgacgag ctcgtttagt gaaccgtcag atcgcctgga
      901 gacgccatcc acgctgtttt gacctccata gaagacaccg ggaccgatcc agcctccgga
      961 ctctagcgtt taaacttaag cttgagatgg actataaaga tgacgatgac aaggccgcag
     1021 ccgcacatca ccaccatcat caccatcacg gatccgggat gagtctggaa aacgtcgctt
     1081 ttaatgtcgt aaataagggg cattttgatg gtcaacaggg ggaagttcct gtttccataa
     1141 tcaacaacac tgtgtatact aaagtagatg gtgtggatgt cgaacttttt gaaaataaga
     1201 cgaccctgcc ggtaaacgtg gcgttcgaat tgtgggcgaa gaggaatata aaaccagtac
     1261 cggaagtaaa gatcttgaac aatcttggtg tggatatagc ggccaatacc gtgatatggg
     1321 attataaaag ggatgcacct gctcacatca gtactattgg tgtctgctcc atgacggaca
     1381 tcgctaaaaa gcctaccgag acgatctgcg ctccgctgac tgtgttcttt gatggaaggg
     1441 tcgatgggca agtggacctg tttcggaacg caaggaacgg ggttctcata actgaagggt
     1501 ccgtcaaggg gcttcagcca tcagtaggac ctaaacaggc ttcactcaat ggcgtgacgc
     1561 ttattggcga ggcggtgaag actcagttta actactataa aaaagtagat ggcgtagtac
     1621 aacaactgcc cgaaacgtat tttacgcagt cacgcaacct gcaagagttc aagccacgct
     1681 cacagatgga gatcgacttc cttgagcttg cgatggacga gttcattgag agatacaagc
     1741 tcgaagggta tgcgtttgaa catatagtat atggagactt ctcccatagt cagctgggtg
     1801 ggcttcacct gctcatcggg ctggcgaagc gattcaaaga atctcccttc gaactcgaag
     1861 actttatccc aatggactcc acggtgaaga actactttat tacagacgcc caaactggta
     1921 gttctaaatg cgtgtgctca gttatagacc tgctgcttga tgactttgta gaaataataa
     1981 aatcacagga cctttcagtc gtgtccaagg tggttaaggt cactatagac tatacagaaa
     2041 tatctttcat gctgtggtgc aaggacggac acgtggaaac tttctaccct aagttgcaag
     2101 cctaggagat atccagcaca gtggcggccg ctcgagtcta gagggcccgt ttaaacccgc
     2161 tgatcagcct cgactgtgcc ttctagttgc cagccatctg ttgtttgccc ctcccccgtg
     2221 ccttccttga ccctggaagg tgccactccc actgtccttt cctaataaaa tgaggaaatt
     2281 gcatcgcatt gtctgagtag gtgtcattct attctggggg gtggggtggg gcaggacagc
     2341 aagggggagg attgggaaga caatagcagg catgctgggg atgcggtggg ctctatggct
     2401 tctgaggcgg aaagaaccag ctggggctct agggggtatc cccnnnnnnn nnnnnnnnnn
     2461 nnnnnnnnnn nnnnnnnnnn nnnnnnnnnn nnnnnnnnnn nnnnnnnnnn nnnnnnnnnn
     2521 nnnnnnnnnn nnnnnnnnnn nnnnnnnnnn nnnnnnnnnn nnnnnnncnn nnnnnnnnnn
     2581 nnnnnnnnnn nnnnnnnnnn nnnnnnnnnn nnnnnnnnnn nnnnnnnnnn nnnnnnnnnn
     2641 nnnnnnnnnn nnnnnnnnna gggtgatggt tcacgtacct agaagttcct attccgaagt
     2701 tcctattctc tagaaagtat aggaacttcc ttggccaaaa agcctgaact caccgcgacg
     2761 tctgtcgaga agtttctgat cgaaaagttc gacagcgtct ccgacctgat gcagctctcg
     2821 gagggcgaag aatctcgtgc tttcagcttc gatgtaggag ggcgtggata tgtcctgcgg
     2881 gtaaatagct gcgccgatgg tttctacaaa gatcgttatg tttatcggca ctttgcatcg
     2941 gccgcgctcc cgattccgga agtgcttgac attggggaat tcagcgagag cctgacctat
     3001 tgcatctccc gccgtgcaca gggtgtcacg ttgcaagacc tgcctgaaac cgaactgccc
     3061 gctgttctgc agccggtcgc ggaggccatg gatgcgatcg ctgcggccga tcttagccag
     3121 acgagcgggt tcggcccatt cggaccgcaa ggaatcggtc aatacactac atggcgtgat
     3181 ttcatatgcg cgattgctga tccccatgtg tatcactggc aaactgtgat ggacgacacc
     3241 gtcagtgcgt ccgtcgcgca ggctctcgat gagctgatgc tttgggccga ggactgcccc
     3301 gaagtccggc acctcgtgca cgcggatttc ggctccaaca atgtcctgac ggacaatggc
     3361 cgcataacag cggtcattga ctggagcgag gcgatgttcg gggattccca atacgaggtc
     3421 gccaacatct tcttctggag gccgtggttg gcttgtatgg agcagcagac gcgctacttc
     3481 gagcggaggc atccggagct tgcaggatcg ccgcggctcc gggcgtatat gctccgcatt
     3541 ggtcttgacc aactctatca gagcttggtt gacggcaatt tcgatgatgc agcttgggcg
     3601 cagggtcgat gcgacgcaat cgtccgatcc ggagccggga ctgtcgggcg tacacaaatc
     3661 gcccgcagaa gcgcggccgt ctggaccgat ggctgtgtag aagtactcgc cgatagtgga
     3721 aaccgacgcc ccagcactcg tccgagggca aaggaatagc acgtactacg agatttcgat
     3781 tccaccgccg ccttctatga aaggttgggc ttcggaatcg ttttccggga cgccggctgg
     3841 atgatcctcc agcgcgggga tctcatgctg gagttcttcg cccaccccaa cttgtttatt
     3901 gcagcttata atggttacaa ataaagcaat agcatcacaa atttcacaaa taaagcattt
     3961 ttttcactgc attctagttg tggtttgtcc aaactcatca atgtatctta tcatgtctgt
     4021 ataccgtcga cctctagcta gagcttggcg taatcatggt catagctgtt tcctgtgtga
     4081 aattgttatc cgctcacaat tccacacaac atacgagccg gaagcataaa gtgtaaagcc
     4141 tggggtgcct aatgagtgag ctaactcaca ttaattgcgt tgcgctcact gcccgctttc
     4201 cagtcgggaa acctgtcgtg ccagctgcat taatgaatcg gccaacgcgc ggggagaggc
     4261 ggtttgcgta ttgggcgctc ttccgcttcc tcgctcactg actcgctgcg ctcggtcgtt
     4321 cggctgcggc gagcggtatc agctcactca aaggcggtaa tacggttatc cacagaatca
     4381 ggggataacg caggaaagaa catgtgagca aaaggccagc aaaaggccag gaaccgtaaa
     4441 aaggccgcgt tgctggcgtt tttccatagg ctccgccccc ctgacgagca tcacaaaaat
     4501 cgacgctcaa gtcagaggtg gcgaaacccg acaggactat aaagatacca ggcgtttccc
     4561 cctggaagct ccctcgtgcg ctctcctgtt ccgaccctgc cgcttaccgg atacctgtcc
     4621 gcctttctcc cttcgggaag cgtggcgctt tctcatagct cacgctgtag gtatctcagt
     4681 tcggtgtagg tcgttcgctc caagctgggc tgtgtgcacg aaccccccgt tcagcccgac
     4741 cgctgcgcct tatccggtaa ctatcgtctt gagtccaacc cggtaagaca cgacttatcg
     4801 ccactggcag cagccactgg taacaggatt agcagagcga ggtatgtagg cggtgctaca
     4861 gagttcttga agtggtggcc taactacggc tacactagaa gaacagtatt tggtatctgc
     4921 gctctgctga agccagttac cttcggaaaa agagttggta gctcttgatc cggcaaacaa
     4981 accaccgctg gtagcggtgg tttttttgtt tgcaagcagc agattacgcg cagaaaaaaa
     5041 ggatctcaag aagatccttt gatcttttct acggggtctg acgctcagtg gaacgaaaac
     5101 tcacgttaag ggattttggt catgagatta tcaaaaagga tcttcaccta gatcctttta
     5161 aattaaaaat gaagttttaa atcaatctaa agtatatatg agtaaacttg gtctgacagt
     5221 taccaatgct taatcagtga ggcacctatc tcagcgatct gtctatttcg ttcatccata
     5281 gttgcctgac tccccgtcgt gtagataact acgatacggg agggcttacc atctggcccc
     5341 agtgctgcaa tgataccgcg agacccacgc tcaccggctc cagatttatc agcaataaac
     5401 cagccagccg gaagggccga gcgcagaagt ggtcctgcaa ctttatccgc ctccatccag
     5461 tctattaatt gttgccggga agctagagta agtagttcgc cagttaatag tttgcgcaac
     5521 gttgttgcca ttgctacagg catcgtggtg tcacgctcgt cgtttggtat ggcttcattc
     5581 agctccggtt cccaacgatc aaggcgagtt acatgatccc ccatgttgtg caaaaaagcg
     5641 gttagctcct tcggtcctcc gatcgttgtc agaagtaagt tggccgcagt gttatcactc
     5701 atggttatgg cagcactgca taattctctt actgtcatgc catccgtaag atgcttttct
     5761 gtgactggtg agtactcaac caagtcattc tgagaatagt gtatgcggcg accgagttgc
     5821 tcttgcccgg cgtcaatacg ggataatacc gcgccacata gcagaacttt aaaagtgctc
     5881 atcattggaa aacgttcttc ggggcgaaaa ctctcaagga tcttaccgct gttgagatcc
     5941 agttcgatgt aacccactcg tgcacccaac tgatcttcag catcttttac tttcaccagc
     6001 gtttctgggt gagcaaaaac aggaaggcaa aatgccgcaa aaaagggaat aagggcgaca
     6061 cggaaatgtt gaatactcat actcttcctt tttcaatatt attgaagcat ttatcagggt
     6121 tattgtctca tgagcggata catatttgaa tgtatttaga aaaataaaca aataggggtt
     6181 ccgcgcacat ttccccgaaa agtgccacct gacgtc
//
